Addgene plasmid #62131: pMuLE ENTR U6 stuffer sgRNA scaffold R4-R3
Purpose: (Empty Backbone) MuLE (Multiple Lentiviral Expression) Entry vector containing a U6 promoter and sgRNA scaffold module for gRNA expression. Compatible with MultiSite Gateway cloning
Depositing lab: Ian Frew. Depositing organization: University of Zurich. Publication: A versatile modular vector system for rapid combinatorial mammalian genetics. Albers J, Danzer C, Rechsteiner M, Lehmann H, Brandt LP, Hejhal T, Catalano A, Busenhart P, Goncalves AF, Brandt S, Bode PK, Bode-Lesniewska B, Wild PJ, Frew IJ. J Clin Invest. 2015 Mar 9. pii: 79743. doi: 10.1172/JCI79743. PubMed 25751063.
Backbone
  Vector backbone: N/A
  Vector type: Mammalian Expression, CRISPR ; MuLE Gateway Entry Vector
Growth in bacteria
  Bacterial resistance: Kanamycin, 50 μg/mL
  Growth temperature: 37°C
  Growth strain: DH5alpha
  Copy number: High Copy
Gene/Insert
  Gene/Insert name: None
Terms and licenses: Academic/Nonprofit Terms; Industry Terms: Not Available to Industry
How to cite: pMuLE ENTR U6 stuffer sgRNA scaffold R4-R3 was a gift from Ian Frew (Addgene plasmid # 62131 ; http://n2t.net/addgene:62131 ; RRID:Addgene_62131)
