[The description below was written by a language model from this plasmid's Addgene catalogue record and pLannotate feature annotations shown in this document.]
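Description:
pMuLE ENTR U6 stuffer sgRNA scaffold R4-R3 is a 3,783 bp empty-backbone entry vector from the MuLE (Multiple Lentiviral Expression) system, a modular toolkit built on MultiSite Gateway cloning for combinatorial genetics in mammalian cells. It is not itself a lentiviral vector. It is a small bacterial plasmid that donates one expression module to a lentiviral destination vector by recombination. It is propagated in E. coli from a high-copy ColE1/pUC-type origin and selected with kanamycin through an aph(3')-Ia (KanR) gene. The backbone also carries rrnB T1 and T2 transcription terminators, which lie upstream of the cassette and insulate it from read-through, as well as a T7 promoter and short lacI and lacZα remnants with no evident functional role.

The payload is a guide RNA expression module: a human U6 RNA polymerase III promoter, followed by a stuffer, followed by the Streptococcus pyogenes Cas9 gRNA scaffold. According to the feature table, the stuffer contains a chloramphenicol acetyltransferase gene with a fragment of its cat promoter, in reverse orientation. This stuffer is presumably replaced by a user-supplied targeting sequence, placing the spacer directly between U6 and the scaffold, although the record does not state the cloning sites used. The module is flanked by Gateway attR-type sites. The automated annotation labels one attR3 and the other attR1 overlapping an attB4 core, which is consistent with the attR4 site implied by the "R4-R3" name. These sites fix the position and orientation of the module when it is combined with other MuLE entry vectors in an LR reaction. This allows sgRNA cassettes to be assembled alongside other elements in a single lentiviral construct for CRISPR applications.
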