Features (pLannotate 1.2.2; 14 found; start..end, strand, type, name):
     19..94      +  misc_RNA       gRNA scaffold: guide RNA scaffold for the Streptococcus pyogenes CRISPR/Cas9 system
    110..233     +  protein_bind   attR3: mutant version of attR; recombination site for the Gateway® LR reaction LR Clonase™
    289..307     -  promoter       T7 promoter: promoter for bacteriophage T7 RNA polymerase
    441..1250    +  CDS            KanR: aminoglycoside phosphotransferase; aph(3')-Ia; confers resistance to kanamycin in bacteria or G418 (Geneticin®) in eukaryotes
   1397..1985    +  rep_origin     ori: high-copy-number ColE1/pMB1/pBR322/pUC origin of replication
   2168..2260    +  CDS            lacI (fragment): lac repressor; lacI; The lac repressor binds to the lac operator to inhibit transcription in E. coli. This inhibition can be relieved by adding lactose or isopropyl-β-D-thiogalactopyranoside (IPTG).
   2315..2342    -  terminator     rrnB T2 terminator: transcription terminator T2 from the E. coli rrnB gene
   2474..2517    +  terminator     rrnB T1 terminator: Escherichia coli rrnB; transcription terminator T1 from the E. coli rrnB gene
   2564..2600    -  CDS            lacZα (fragment): LacZα fragment of β-galactosidase; lacZ fragment
   2650..2769    -  protein_bind   attR1: mutant version of attR; recombination site for the Gateway® LR reaction LR Clonase™
   2753..2773    -  protein_bind   attB4: mutant version of attB; core recombination site for the Gateway® BP reaction BP Clonase™
   2817..3057    +  promoter       U6 promoter: RNA polymerase III promoter for human U6 snRNA
   3092..3751    -  CDS            CmR: chloramphenicol acetyltransferase; cat; confers resistance to chloramphenicol
   3752..3781    -  promoter       cat promoter (fragment): promoter of the E. coli cat gene encoding chloramphenicol acetyltransferase
>Addgene plasmid #62131 | pMuLE ENTR U6 stuffer sgRNA scaffold R4-R3 | depositor full sequence | sequence record 112709 | pMuLE ENTR U6 stuffer sgRNA scaffold R4-R3 sequence 3783 bps
GATCAAGAACCTGCTGACGTTTTAGAGCTAGAAATAGCAAGTTAAAATAAGGCTAGTCCGTTATCAACTT
GAAAAAGTGGCACCGAGTCGGTGCTTTTTTTGAATTCGACAACTTTGTATAATAAAGTTGAACGAGAAAC
GTAAAATGATATAAATATCAATATATTAAATTAGATTTTGCATAAAAAACAGACTACATAATACTGTAAA
ACACAACATATCCAGTCACTATGAATCAACTACTTAGATGGTATTAGTGACCTGTACTGCAGGGCGGCCG
CGATATCCCCTATAGTGAGTCGTATTACATGGTCATAGCTGTTTCCTGGCAGCTCTGGCCCGTGTCTCAA
AATCTCTGATGTTACATTGCACAAGATAAAAATATATCATCATGAACAATAAAACTGTCTGCTTACATAA
ACAGTAATACAAGGGGTGTTATGAGCCATATTCAACGGGAAACGTCGAGGCCGCGATTAAATTCCAACAT
GGATGCTGATTTATATGGGTATAAATGGGCTCGCGATAATGTCGGGCAATCAGGTGCGACAATCTATCGC
TTGTATGGGAAGCCCGATGCGCCAGAGTTGTTTCTGAAACATGGCAAAGGTAGCGTTGCCAATGATGTTA
CAGATGAGATGGTCAGACTAAACTGGCTGACGGAATTTATGCCTCTTCCGACCATCAAGCATTTTATCCG
TACTCCTGATGATGCATGGTTACTCACCACTGCGATCCCCGGAAAAACAGCATTCCAGGTATTAGAAGAA
TATCCTGATTCAGGTGAAAATATTGTTGATGCGCTGGCAGTGTTCCTGCGCCGGTTGCATTCGATTCCTG
TTTGTAATTGTCCTTTTAACAGCGATCGCGTATTTCGTCTCGCTCAGGCGCAATCACGAATGAATAACGG
TTTGGTTGATGCGAGTGATTTTGATGACGAGCGTAATGGCTGGCCTGTTGAACAAGTCTGGAAAGAAATG
CATAAACTTTTGCCATTCTCACCGGATTCAGTCGTCACTCATGGTGATTTCTCACTTGATAACCTTATTT
TTGACGAGGGGAAATTAATAGGTTGTATTGATGTTGGACGAGTCGGAATCGCAGACCGATACCAGGATCT
TGCCATCCTATGGAACTGCCTCGGTGAGTTTTCTCCTTCATTACAGAAACGGCTTTTTCAAAAATATGGT
ATTGATAATCCTGATATGAATAAATTGCAGTTTCATTTGATGCTCGATGAGTTTTTCTAATCAGAATTGG
TTAATTGGTTGTAACACTGGCAGAGCATTACGCTGACTTGACGGGACGGCGCAAGCTCATGACCAAAATC
CCTTAACGTGAGTTACGCGTCGTTCCACTGAGCGTCAGACCCCGTAGAAAAGATCAAAGGATCTTCTTGA
GATCCTTTTTTTCTGCGCGTAATCTGCTGCTTGCAAACAAAAAAACCACCGCTACCAGCGGTGGTTTGTT
TGCCGGATCAAGAGCTACCAACTCTTTTTCCGAAGGTAACTGGCTTCAGCAGAGCGCAGATACCAAATAC
TGTTCTTCTAGTGTAGCCGTAGTTAGGCCACCACTTCAAGAACTCTGTAGCACCGCCTACATACCTCGCT
CTGCTAATCCTGTTACCAGTGGCTGCTGCCAGTGGCGATAAGTCGTGTCTTACCGGGTTGGACTCAAGAC
GATAGTTACCGGATAAGGCGCAGCGGTCGGGCTGAACGGGGGGTTCGTGCACACAGCCCAGCTTGGAGCG
AACGACCTACACCGAACTGAGATACCTACAGCGTGAGCTATGAGAAAGCGCCACGCTTCCCGAAGGGAGA
AAGGCGGACAGGTATCCGGTAAGCGGCAGGGTCGGAACAGGAGAGCGCACGAGGGAGCTTCCAGGGGGAA
ACGCCTGGTATCTTTATAGTCCTGTCGGGTTTCGCCACCTCTGACTTGAGCGTCGATTTTTGTGATGCTC
GTCAGGGGGGCGGAGCCTATGGAAAAACGCCAGCAACGCGGCCTTTTTACGGTTCCTGGCCTTTTGCTGG
CCTTTTGCTCACATGTTCTTTCCTGCGTTATCCCCTGATTCTGTGGATAACCGTATTACCGCCTTTGAGT
GAGCTGATACCGCTCGCCGCAGCCGAACGACCGAGCGCAGCGAGTCAGTGAGCGAGGAAGCGGAAGAGCG
CCCAATACGCAAACCGCCTCTCCCCGCGCGTTGGCCGATTCATTAATGCAGCTGGCACGACAGGTTTCCC
GACTGGAAAGCGGGCAGTGAGCGCAACGCAATTAATACGCGTACCGCTAGCCAGGAAGAGTTTGTAGAAA
CGCAAAAAGGCCATCCGTCAGGATGGCCTTCTGCTTAGTTTGATGCCTGGCAGTTTATGGCGGGCGTCCT
GCCCGCCACCCTCCGGGCCGTTGCTTCACAACGTTCAAATCCGCTCCCGGCGGATTTGTCCTACTCAGGA
GAGCGTTCACCGACAAACAACAGATAAAACGAAAGGCCCAGTCTTCCGACTGAGCCTTTCGTTTTATTTG
ATGCCTGGCAGTTCCCTACTCTCGCGTTAACGCTAGCATGGATGTTTTCCCAGTCACGACGTTGTAAAAC
GACGGCCAGTCTTAAGCTCGGGCCCCTACAGGTCACTAATACCATCTAAGTAGTTGATTCATAGTGACTG
GATATGTTGTGTTTTACAGTATTATGTAGTCTGTTTTTTATGCAAAATCTAATTTAATATATTGATATTT
ATATCATTTTACGTTTCTCGTTCAACTTTTCTATACAAAGTTGCTATCGATCACGAGACTAGCCTCGAGC
GGCCGCCCCCTTCACCGAGGGCCTATTTCCCATGATTCCTTCATATTTGCATATACGATACAAGGCTGTT
AGAGAGATAATTGGAATTAATTTGACTGTAAACACAAAGATATTAGTACAAAATACGTGACGTAGAAAGT
AATAATTTCTTGGGTAGTTTGCAGTTTTAAAATTATGTTTTAAAATGGACTATCATATGCTTACCGTAAC
TTGAAAGTATTTCGATTTCTTGGCTTTATATATCTTGTGGAAAGGACGAAACACCGGTGTGCAGGTGAGT
GATCCAGATCTTTACGCCCCGCCCTGCCACTCATCGCAGTACTGTTGTAATTCATTAAGCATTCTGCCGA
CATGGAAGCCATCACAAACGGCATGATGAACCTGAATCGCCAGCGGCATCAGCACCTTGTCGCCTTGCGT
ATAATATTTGCCCATGGTGAAAACGGGGGCGAAGAAGTTGTCCATATTGGCCACGTTTAAATCAAAACTG
GTGAAACTCACCCAGGGATTGGCTGAGACGAAAAACATATTCTCAATAAACCCTTTAGGGAAATAGGCCA
GGTTTTCACCGTAACACGCCACATCTTGCGAATATATGTGTAGAAACTGCCGGAAATCGTCGTGGTATTC
ACTCCAGAGCGATGAAAACGTTTCAGTTTGCTCATGGAAAACGGTGTAACAAGGGTGAACACTATCCCAT
ATCACCAGCTCACCGTCTTTCATTGCCATACGGAATTCCGGATGAGCATTCATCAGGCGGGCAAGAATGT
GAATAAAGGCCGGATAAAACTTGTGCTTATTTTTCTTTACGGTCTTTAAAAAGGCCGTAATATCCAGCTG
AACGGTCTGGTTATAGGTACATTGAGCAACTGACTGAAATGCCTCAAAATGTTCTTTACGATGCCATTGG
GATATATCAACGGTGGTATATCCAGTGATTTTTTTCTCCATTTTAGCTTCCTTAGCTCCTGAAAATCTCG
ACG
