>Addgene plasmid #62131 | pMuLE ENTR U6 stuffer sgRNA scaffold R4-R3 | addgene partial sequence | sequence record 103711 | M13-F20 5'-TGTAAAACGACGGCCAGT-3'
CACCATGGGCAAATATTATACGCAAGGCGACAAGGTGCTGATGCCGCTGGCGATTCAGGTTCATCATGCC
GTTTGTGATGGCTTCCATGTCGGCAGAATGCTTAATGAATTACAACAGTACTGCGATGAGTGGCAGGGCG
GGGCGTAAAGATCTGGATCACTCACCTGCACACCGGTGTTTCGTCCTTTCCACAAGATATATAAAGCCAA
GAAATCGAAATACTTTCAAGTTACGGTAAGCATATGATAGTCCATTTTAAAACATAATTTTAAAACTGCA
AACTACCCAAGAAATTATTACTTTCTACGTCACGTATTTTGTACTAATATCTTTGTGTTTACAGTCAAAT
TAATTCCAATTATCTCTCTAACAGCCTTGTATCGTATATGCAAATATGAAGGAATCATGGGAAATAGGCC
CTCGGTGAAGGGGGCGGCCGCTCGAGGCTAGTCTCGTGATCGATAGCAACTTTGTATAGAAAAGTTGAAC
GAGAAACGTAAAATGATATAAATATCAATATATTAAATTAGATTTTGCATAAAAAACAGACTACATAATA
CTGTAAAACACAACATATCCAGTCACTATGAATCAACTA
