>Addgene plasmid #62131 | pMuLE ENTR U6 stuffer sgRNA scaffold R4-R3 | addgene partial sequence | sequence record 103712 | M13-Rev 5'-CAGGAAACAGCTATGACC-3'
TAGTTGATTCATAGTGACTGGATATGTTGTGTTTTACAGTATTATGTAGTCTGTTTTTTATGCAAAATCT
AATTTAATATATTGATATTTATATCATTTTACGTTTCTCGTTCAACTTTATTATACAAAGTTGTCGAATT
CAAAAAAAGCACCGACTCGGTGCCACTTTTTCNAGTTGATAACGGACTAGCCTTATTTTAACTTGCTATT
TCTAGCTCTAAAACGTCNGCAGGTTCTTGATCCGTCGAGATTTTCAGGAGCTAAGGAAGCTAAAATGGAG
AAAAAAATCACTGGATATACCACCGTTGATATATCCCAATGGCATCGTAAAGAACATTTTGAGGCATTTC
AGTCAGTTGCTCAATGTACCTATAACCAGACCGTTCAGCTGGATATTACGGCCTTTTTAAAGACCGTAAA
GAAAAATAAGCACAAGTTTTATCCGGCCTTTATTCACATTCTTGCCCGCCTGATGAATGCTCATCCGGAA
TTCCGTATGGCNATGAAAGACGGTGAGCTGGTGATATGGGATAGTGTTCACCCTTGTTACACCG
